Addgene plasmid #35409: DGK iota
Depositing lab: Robert Lefkowitz & Stephen Prescott. Depositing organization: University of Utah. Publication: Targeting of diacylglycerol degradation to M1 muscarinic receptors by beta-arrestins. Nelson CD, Perry SJ, Regier DS, Prescott SM, Topham MK, Lefkowitz RJ. Science. 2007 Feb 2;315(5812):663-6. 10.1126/science.1134562 PubMed 17272726.
Backbone
  Vector backbone: pCMV5
  Backbone size w/o insert (bp): 4657
  Vector type: Mammalian Expression
Growth in bacteria
  Bacterial resistance: Ampicillin, 100 μg/mL
  Growth temperature: 37°C
  Growth strain: DH5alpha
  Copy number: High Copy
Gene/Insert
  Gene/Insert name: DGK iota
  Species: H. sapiens (human)
  Insert size (bp): 3195
  Entrez Gene: DGKI (a.k.a. DGK-IOTA)
  Promoter: CMV
  Tag / fusion protein: HA (N terminal on backbone)
  Cloning method: Restriction Enzyme; 5′ cloning site None (unknown if destroyed); 3′ cloning site None (unknown if destroyed)
  Sequencing primers: 5′ CMV-Fwd
Terms and licenses: Academic/Nonprofit Terms; Industry Terms: Not Available to Industry
How to cite: DGK iota was a gift from Robert Lefkowitz & Stephen Prescott (Addgene plasmid # 35409 ; http://n2t.net/addgene:35409 ; RRID:Addgene_35409)
