[The description below was written by a language model from this plasmid's Addgene catalogue record.]
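Description:
DGK iota is a mammalian expression plasmid built on the pCMV5 backbone (about 4.7 kb without insert) that carries the human DGKI coding sequence, which encodes diacylglycerol kinase iota, as an insert of roughly 3.2 kb. Expression is driven by the CMV promoter, a strong constitutive viral promoter suited to transient transfection of cultured mammalian cells. An HA epitope tag supplied by the backbone is fused to the N terminus of the protein, so the expressed kinase can be detected or immunoprecipitated with anti-HA antibodies without an isoform-specific antibody. In bacteria the plasmid is maintained at high copy number and selected with ampicillin. The insert was introduced by restriction enzyme cloning, but the record does not name the 5′ or 3′ sites used. No feature table is provided, so elements such as the bacterial origin, the polyadenylation signal and any other backbone features are not documented here.

Diacylglycerol kinases phosphorylate diacylglycerol to produce phosphatidic acid, which terminates diacylglycerol-dependent signalling. The associated publication concerns the targeting of diacylglycerol degradation to M1 muscarinic receptors by beta-arrestins. This suggests the construct was used to overexpress a tagged DGK isoform in mammalian cells to examine its interactions with beta-arrestins and its role in attenuating signalling downstream of G protein-coupled receptors. More generally, it suits overexpression, co-immunoprecipitation and localisation studies of human DGK iota. The record carries no mammalian selection marker information, so its suitability for generating stable lines is not stated.
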