>Addgene plasmid #35409 | DGK iota | addgene partial sequence | sequence record 43890 | CMV-F 5'-CGCAAATGGGCGGTAGGCGTG-3'
CACCGGGACCGATCCAGCCTCCGGACTCTAGAGGATCCGGTACTAGAGGAACTGAAAAACCAGAAAGTTA
ACTGGTAAGTTTAGTCTTTTTGTCTTTTATTTCAGGTCCCGGATCCGGTGGTGGTGCAAATCAAAGAACT
GCTCCTCAGTGGATGTTGCCTTTACTTCTAGGCCTGTACGGAAGTGTTACTTCTGCTCTAAAAGCTGCGG
AATTGTACCCGCGGGCCGACCATGTACCCATACGATGTTCCAGATTACGCTCTTGGGGCCCAGGAGATGG
ATGCTGCGGGAAGGGGCTGCCATTTGCTGCCCCTGCCAGCGGCGCGCGGACCTGCCCGCGCTCCTGCAGC
CGCCGCCGCCGCCGCCGCCAGCCCGCCCGGCCCCTGCAGCGGCGCCGCCTGCGCTCCCTCCGCGGCCGCC
GGAGCGGGCGCCATGAACCCCAGCTCCTCGGCGGGAGAGGAGAAAGGGGCGACGGGCGGCAGCAGCAGCA
GCGGAAGCGGCGCCGGGAGCTGCTGCCTGGGCGCCGAGGGCGGCGCGGACCCCCGGGGCGCAGGGTCAGC
CGCGGCGGCGGGGGCCGCTGCCCTGGACGAGCCCGCGGCCGCCGGCCAGA
